>Addgene plasmid #44282 | pCIG-V5-Snail2-IRES-nls-GFP | addgene full sequence | sequence record 245429 | Addgene NGS Result
GACATTGATTATTGACTAGTTATTAATAGTAATCAATTACGGGGTCATTAGTTCATAGCCCATATATGGA
GTTCCGCGTTACATAACTTACGGTAAATGGCCCGCCTGGCTGACCGCCCAACGACCCCCGCCCATTGACG
TCAATAATGACGTATGTTCCCATAGTAACGCCAATAGGGACTTTCCATTGACGTCAATGGGTGGAGTATT
TACGGTAAACTGCCCACTTGGCAGTACATCAAGTGTATCATATGCCAAGTACGCCCCCTATTGACGTCAA
TGACGGTAAATGGCCCGCCTGGCATTATGCCCAGTACATGACCTTATGGGACTTTCCTACTTGGCAGTAC
ATCTACGTATTAGTCATCGCTATTACCATGGTCGAGGTGAGCCCCACGTTCTGCTTCACTCTCCCCATCT
CCCCCCCCTCCCCACCCCCAATTTTGTATTTATTTATTTTTTAATTATTTTGTGCAGCGATGGGGGCGGG
GGGGGGGGGGGGGCGCGCGCCAGGCGGGGCGGGGCGGGGCGAGGGGCGGGGCGGGGCGAGGCGGAGAGGT
GCGGCGGCAGCCAATCAGAGCGGCGCGCTCCGAAAGTTTCCTTTTATGGCGAGGCGGCGGCGGCGGCGGC
CCTATAAAAAGCGAAGCGCGCGGCGGGCGGGAGTCGCTGCGCGCTGCCTTCGCCCCGTGCCCCGCTCCGC
CGCCGCCTCGCGCCGCCCGCCCCGGCTCTGACTGACCGCGTTACTCCCACAGGTGAGCGGGCGGGACGGC
CCTTCTCCTCCGGGCTGTAATTAGCGCTTGGTTTAATGACGGCTTGTTTCTTTTCTGTGGCTGCGTGAAA
GCCTTGAGGGGCTCCGGGAGGGCCCTTTGTGCGGGGGGAGCGGCTCGGGGGGTGCGTGCGTGTGTGTGTG
CGTGGGGAGCGCCGCGTGCGGCTCCGCGCTGCCCGGCGGCTGTGAGCGCTGCGGGCGCGGCGCGGGGCTT
TGTGCGCTCCGCAGTGTGCGCGAGGGGAGCGCGGCCGGGGGCGGTGCCCCGCGGTGCGGGGGGGGCTGCG
AGGGGAACAAAGGCTGCGTGCGGGGTGTGTGCGTGGGGGGGTGAGCAGGGGGTGTGGGCGCGTCGGTCGG
GCTGCAACCCCCCCTGCACCCCCCTCCCCGAGTTGCTGAGCACGGCCCGGCTTCGGGTGCGGGGCTCCGT
ACGGGGCGTGGCGCGGGGCTCGCCGTGCCGGGCGGGGGGTGGCGGCAGGTGGGGGTGCCGGGCGGGGCGG
GGCCGCCTCGGGCCGGGGAGGGCTCGGGGGAGGGGCGCGGCGGCCCCCGGAGCGCCGGCGGCTGTCGAGG
CGCGGCGAGCCGCAGCCATTGCCTTTTATGGTAATCGTGCGAGAGGGCGCAGGGACTTCCTTTGTCCCAA
ATCTGTGCGGAGCCGAAATCTGGGAGGCGCCGCCGCACCCCCTCTAGCGGGCGCGGGGCGAAGCGGTGCG
GCGCCGGCAGGAAGGAAATGGGCGGGGAGGGCCTTCGTGCGTCGCCGCGCCGCCGTCCCCTTCTCCCTCT
CCAGCCTCGGGGCTGTCCGCGGGGGGACGGCTGCCTTCGGGGGGGACGGGGCAGGGCGGGGTTCGGCTTC
TGGCGTGTGACCGGCGGCTCTAGAGCCTCTGCTAACCATGTTCATGCCTTCTTCTTTTTCCTACAGCTCC
TGGGCAACGTGCTGGTTATTGTGCTGTCTCATCATTTTGGCAAAGAATTGCTCGAGGCCATGGGTAAGCC
TATCCCTAACCCTCTCCTCGGTCTCGATTCTACGATGCCACGCTCCTTCCTGGTCAAGAAACATTTCAAT
TCATCCAAGAAGCCAAACTACAGCGAACTGGACACTCATACAGTGATTATATCCCCATACCTGTATGAAA
GCTACCCAGTCCCTATCATACCGCAGCCAGAGATCCTGAGCTCTGTAGCTTACAACCCCATTACTGTGTG
GACTACAACCGGGCTGCTACCGTCTCCTCTACCCAATGACCTCTCTCCGCTTTCTGGATACCCCTCATCT
TTGGGAAGGGTCAGCCCACCTCCACCATCCGACACCTCCTCCAAAGATCACAGCGGTTCAGAAAGTCCCA
TTAGCGATGAAGAAGAGAGAATCCAGTCCAAGCTTTCAGACCCTCATGCCATCGAAGCTGAAAAGTTTCA
GTGCGGTTTATGCAACAAGACCTATTCCACTTTCTCTGGGTTGGCCAAACACAAGCAGCTGCACTGTGAT
GCCCAGTCTAGGAAATCGTTCAGCTGCAAGTACTGTGACAAGGAGTATGTCAGCCTGGGAGCACTTAAGA
TGCACATCAGGACCCACACGCTACCTTGCGTCTGCAAGATCTGCGGCAAGGCTTTCTCCAGACCCTGGCT
ACTTCAAGGGCACATCAGAACCCACACTGGAGAGAAACCGTTTTCCTGTCCTCACTGCAACAGGGCTTTC
GCAGACAGATCCAATCTGAGGGCTCATCTGCAGACCCACTCGGATGTGAAGAAATACCAGTGCAAAAATT
GCTCCAAAACTTTCTCCAGAATGTCTCTTCTGCACAAACATGAGGAATCTGGCTGCTGCGTAGCACACTG
AATCGATAAGCTTGATATCGAATTCATGCCACGCTCCTTCCTGGTCAAGAAACATTTCAATTCATCCAAC
GTTACTGGCCGAAGCCGCTTGGAATAAGGCCGGTGTGCGTTTGTCTATATGTTATTTTCCACCATATTGC
CGTCTTTTGGCAATGTGAGGGCCCGGAAACCTGGCCCTGTCTTCTTGACGAGCATTCCTAGGGGTCTTTC
CCCTCTCGCCAAAGGAATGCAAGGTCTGTTGAATGTCGTGAAGGAAGCAGTTCCTCTGGAAGCTTCTTGA
AGACAAACAACGTCTGTAGCGACCCTTTGCAGGCAGCGGAACCCCCCACCTGGCGACAGGTGCCTCTGCG
GCCAAAAGCCACGTGTATAAGATACACCTGCAAAGGCGGCACAACCCCAGTGCCACGTTGTGAGTTGGAT
AGTTGTGGAAAGAGTCAAATGGCTCTCCTCAAGCGTATTCAACAAGGGGCTGAAGGATGCCCAGAAGGTA
CCCCATTGTATGGGATCTGATCTGGGGCCTCGGTACACATGCTTTACATGTGTTTAGTCGAGGTTAAAAA
AACGTCTAGGCCCCCCGAACCACGGGGACGTGGTTTTCCTTTGAAAAACACGATGATAATATGGCCACAA
CCATGGTGCACGTGGATCCAAAAAAGAAGAGAAAGGTAGATCCAAAAAAGAAGAGAAAGGTAGATCCAAA
AAAGAAGAGAAAGGTACACGTGTCCATGGTGAGCAAGGGCGAGGAGCTGTTCACCGGGGTGGTGCCCATC
CTGGTCGAGCTGGACGGCGACGTAAACGGCCACAAGTTCAGCGTGTCCGGCGAGGGCGAGGGCGATGCCA
CCTACGGCAAGCTGACCCTGAAGTTCATCTGCACCACCGGCAAGCTGCCCGTGCCCTGGCCCACCCTCGT
GACCACCCTGACCTACGGCGTGCAGTGCTTCAGCCGCTACCCCGACCACATGAAGCAGCACGACTTCTTC
AAGTCCGCCATGCCCGAAGGCTACGTCCAGGAGCGCACCATCTTCTTCAAGGACGACGGCAACTACAAGA
CCCGCGCCGAGGTGAAGTTCGAGGGCGACACCCTGGTGAACCGCATCGAGCTGAAGGGCATCGACTTCAA
GGAGGACGGCAACATCCTGGGGCACAAGCTGGAGTACAACTACAACAGCCACAACGTCTATATCATGGCC
GACAAGCAGAAGAACGGCATCAAGGTGAACTTCAAGATCCGCCACAACATCGAGGACGGCAGCGTGCAGC
TCGCCGACCACTACCAGCAGAACACCCCCATCGGCGACGGCCCCGTGCTGCTGCCCGACAACCACTACCT
GAGCACCCAGTCCGCCCTGAGCAAAGACCCCAACGAGAAGCGCGATCACATGGTCCTGCTGGAGTTCGTG
ACCGCCGCCGGGATCACTCTCGGCATGGACGAGCTGTACAAGTAAAGCGGCCGCAATTCACTCCTCAGGT
GCAGGCTGCCTATCAGAAGGTGGTGGCTGGTGTGGCCAATGCCCTGGCTCACAAATACCACTGAGATCTT
TTTCCCTCTGCCAAAAATTATGGGGACATCATGAAGCCCCTTGAGCATCTGACTTCTGGCTAATAAAGGA
AATTTATTTTCATTGCAATAGTGTGTTGGAATTTTTTGTGTCTCTCACTCGGAAGGACATATGGGAGGGC
AAATCATTTAAAACATCAGAATGAGTATTTGGTTTAGAGTTTGGCAACATATGCCCATATGCTGGCTGCC
ATGAACAAAGGTTGGCTATAAAGAGGTCATCAGTATATGAAACAGCCCCCTGCTGTCCATTCCTTATTCC
ATAGAAAAGCCTTGACTTGAGGTTAGATTTTTTTTATATTTTGTTTTGTGTTATTTTTTTCTTTAACATC
CCTAAAATTTTCCTTACATGTTTTACTAGCCAGATTTTTCCTCCTCTCCTGACTACTCCCAGTCATAGCT
GTCCCTCTTCTCTTATGGAGATCCCTCGACCTGCACCGTCGACCAGCTGGTCGACGGTGCACCGTCGACC
AGCTTGGCGTAATCATGGTCATAGCTGTTTCCTGTGTGAAATTGTTATCCGCTCACAATTCCACACAACA
TACGAGCCGGAAGCATAAAGTGTAAAGCCTGGGGTGCCTAATGAGTGAGCTAACTCACATTAATTGCGTT
GCGCTCACTGCCCGCTTTCCAGTCGGGAAACCTGTCGTGCCAGCGGATCCGCATCTCAATTAGTCAGCAA
CCATAGTCCCGCCCCTAACTCCGCCCATCCCGCCCCTAACTCCGCCCAGTTCCGCCCATTCTCCGCCCCA
TGGCTGACTAATTTTTTTTATTTATGCAGAGGCCGAGGCCGCCTCGGCCTCTGAGCTATTCCAGAAGTAG
TGAGGAGGCTTTTTTGGAGGCCTAGGCTTTTGCAAAAAGCTAACTTGTTTATTGCAGCTTATAATGGTTA
CAAATAAAGCAATAGCATCACAAATTTCACAAATAAAGCATTTTTTTCACTGCATTCTAGTTGTGGTTTG
TCCAAACTCATCAATGTATCTTATCATGTCTGGATCCGCTGCATTAATGAATCGGCCAACGCGCGGGGAG
AGGCGGTTTGCGTATTGGGCGCTCTTCCGCTTCCTCGCTCACTGACTCGCTGCGCTCGGTCGTTCAGCTG
CGGCGAGCGGTATCAGCTCACTCAAAGGCGGTAATACGGTTATCCACAGAATCAGGGGATAACGCAGGAA
AGAACATGTGAGCAAAAGGCCAGCAAAAGGCCAGGAACCGTAAAAAGGCCGCGTTGCTGGCGTTTTTCCA
TAGGCTCCGCCCCCCTGACGAGCATCACAAAAATCGACGCTCAAGTCAGAGGTGGCGAAACCCGACAGGA
CTATAAAGATACCAGGCGTTTCCCCCTGGAAGCTCCCTCGTGCGCTCTCCTGTTCCGACCCTGCCGCTTA
CCGGATACCTGTCCGCCTTTCTCCCTTCGGGAAGCGTGGCGCTTTCTCATAGCTCACGCTGTAGGTATCT
CAGTTCGGTGTAGGTCGTTCGCTCCAAGCTGGGCTGTGTGCACGAACCCCCCGTTCAGCCCGACCGCTGC
GCCTTATCCGGTAACTATCGTCTTGAGTCCAACCCGGTAAGACACGACTTATCGCCACTGGCAGCAGCCA
CTGGTAACAGGATTAGCAGAGCGAGGTATGTAGGCGGTGCTACAGAGTTCTTGAAGTGGTGGCCTAACTA
CGGCTACACTAGAAGAACAGTATTTGGTATCTGCGCTCTGCTGAAGCCAGTTACCTTCGGAAAAAGAGTT
GGTAGCTCTTGATCCGGCAAACAAACCACCGCTGGTAGCGGTGGTTTTTTTGTTTGCAAGCAGCAGATTA
CGCGCAGAAAAAAAGGATCTCAAGAAGATCCTTTGATCTTTTCTACGGGGTCTGACGCTCAGTGGAACGA
AAACTCACGTTAAGGGATTTTGGTCATGAGATTATCAAAAAGGATCTTCACCTAGATCCTTTTAAATTAA
AAATGAAGTTTTAAATCAATCTAAAGTATATATGAGTAAACTTGGTCTGACAGTTACCAATGCTTAATCA
GTGAGGCACCTATCTCAGCGATCTGTCTATTTCGTTCATCCATAGTTGCCTGACTCCCCGTCGTGTAGAT
AACTACGATACGGGAGGGCTTACCATCTGGCCCCAGTGCTGCAATGATACCGCGAGACCCACGCTCACCG
GCTCCAGATTTATCAGCAATAAACCAGCCAGCCGGAAGGGCCGAGCGCAGAAGTGGTCCTGCAACTTTAT
CCGCCTCCATCCAGTCTATTAATTGTTGCCGGGAAGCTAGAGTAAGTAGTTCGCCAGTTAATAGTTTGCG
CAACGTTGTTGCCATTGCTACAGGCATCGTGGTGTCACGCTCGTCGTTTGGTATGGCTTCATTCAGCTCC
GGTTCCCAACGATCAAGGCGAGTTACATGATCCCCCATGTTGTGCAAAAAAGCGGTTAGCTCCTTCGGTC
CTCCGATCGTTGTCAGAAGTAAGTTGGCCGCAGTGTTATCACTCATGGTTATGGCAGCACTGCATAATTC
TCTTACTGTCATGCCATCCGTAAGATGCTTTTCTGTGACTGGTGAGTACTCAACCAAGTCATTCTGAGAA
TAGTGTATGCGGCGACCGAGTTGCTCTTGCCCGGCGTCAATACGGGATAATACCGCGCCACATAGCAGAA
CTTTAAAAGTGCTCATCATTGGAAAACGTTCTTCGGGGCGAAAACTCTCAAGGATCTTACCGCTGTTGAG
ATCCAGTTCGATGTAACCCACTCGTGCACCCAACTGATCTTCAGCATCTTTTACTTTCACCAGCGTTTCT
GGGTGAGCAAAAACAGGAAGGCAAAATGCCGCAAAAAAGGGAATAAGGGCGACACGGAAATGTTGAATAC
TCATACTCTTCCTTTTTCAATATTATTGAAGCATTTATCAGGGTTATTGTCTCATGAGCGGATACATATT
TGAATGTATTTAGAAAAATAAACAAATAGGGGTTCCGCGCACATTTCCCCGAAAAGTGCCACCTGGGTC
Features (pLannotate 1.2.2; 24 found; start..end, strand, type, name):
      1..380     +  enhancer       CMV enhancer: human cytomegalovirus immediate early enhancer
    382..659     +  promoter       chicken β-actin promoter: No description available
    660..1676    +  intron         chimeric intron: chimera between introns from chicken β-actin and rabbit β-globin
   1743..1784    +  CDS            V5 tag: epitope tag from simian virus 5
   1785..2588    +  CDS            SNAI2: SNAI2_HUMAN - Also known as SLUG, SLUGH. Experimental evidence at protein level: Swiss-Prot protein existence level 1. Transcriptional repressor that modulates both activator- dependent and basal transcription. Involved in the generation and migration of neural crest cells. Plays a role in mediating RAF1-induced transcriptional repression of the TJ protein, occludin (OCLN) and subsequent oncogenic transformation of epithelial cells (By similarity). Represses BRCA2 expression by binding to its E2-box- containing silencer and recruiting CTBP1 and HDAC1 in breast cells. In epidermal keratinocytes
   2592..2615    -  misc_feature   MCS (fragment): pBluescript multiple cloning site
   2659..3211    +  misc_feature   IRES: internal ribosome entry site (IRES) of the encephalomyocarditis virus (EMCV)
   3238..3258    +  CDS            SV40 NLS: nuclear localization signal of SV40 (simian virus 40) large T antigen
   3262..3282    +  CDS            SV40 NLS: nuclear localization signal of SV40 (simian virus 40) large T antigen
   3286..3306    +  CDS            SV40 NLS: nuclear localization signal of SV40 (simian virus 40) large T antigen
   3316..4035    +  CDS            EGFP: the original enhanced GFP (Yang et al., 1996) mammalian codon-optimized
   4044..4121    +  CDS            HBB (fragment): HBB_PONPY - Experimental evidence at transcript level: Swiss-Prot protein existence level 2. Involved in oxygen transport from the lung to the various peripheral tissues. From Pongo pygmaeus (Bornean orangutan).
   4192..4247    +  polyA_signal   β-globin poly(A) signal: rabbit β-globin polyadenylation signal (Gil and Proudfoot, 1987)
   4662..4678    -  protein_bind   lac operator: The lac repressor binds to the lac operator to inhibit transcription in E. coli. This inhibition can be relieved by adding lactose or isopropyl-β-D-thiogalactopyranoside (IPTG). lac repressor encoded by lacI
   4686..4716    -  promoter       lac promoter: promoter for the E. coli lac operon
   4731..4752    -  protein_bind   CAP binding site: CAP binding activates transcription in the presence of cAMP. E. coli catabolite activator protein
   4765..4804    -  CDS            lacI (fragment): lac repressor; lacI; The lac repressor binds to the lac operator to inhibit transcription in E. coli. This inhibition can be relieved by adding lactose or isopropyl-β-D-thiogalactopyranoside (IPTG).
   4811..4833    +  promoter       SV40 promoter (fragment): SV40 enhancer and early promoter
   4857..4992    +  rep_origin     SV40 ori: SV40 origin of replication
   5012..5146    +  polyA_signal   SV40 poly(A) signal: SV40 polyadenylation signal
   5148..5202    -  CDS            lacI (fragment): lac repressor; lacI; The lac repressor binds to the lac operator to inhibit transcription in E. coli. This inhibition can be relieved by adding lactose or isopropyl-β-D-thiogalactopyranoside (IPTG).
   5385..5973    -  rep_origin     ori: high-copy-number ColE1/pMB1/pBR322/pUC origin of replication
   6144..7004    -  CDS            AmpR: β-lactamase; bla; confers resistance to ampicillin, carbenicillin, and related antibiotics
   7005..7109    -  promoter       AmpR promoter: bla
