[The description below was written by a language model from this plasmid's Addgene catalogue record and pLannotate feature annotations shown in this document.]
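Description:
pCIG-V5-Snail2-IRES-nls-GFP is a bicistronic expression plasmid built on the pCIG backbone and catalogued as a mammalian expression vector. It is propagated in E. coli from a high-copy ColE1/pUC-type origin under ampicillin selection (β-lactamase with its own promoter). The backbone also carries an SV40 origin of replication, which can support episomal amplification in cells that supply SV40 large T antigen, along with lac promoter/operator remnants and lacI fragments that have no evident function here. No eukaryotic selection marker is annotated.

The expression cassette is driven by a CAG-type arrangement: the human CMV immediate-early enhancer, the chicken β-actin promoter and a chimeric β-actin/β-globin intron, which together give strong, broadly active transcription. Downstream lies chicken Snail2 (SNAI2, also called Slug), cloned between XhoI and ClaI with an N-terminal V5 epitope tag for antibody detection. The automated annotation labels this reading frame by its similarity to human SNAI2, but the catalogue gives the species as chicken. SNAI2 is a transcriptional repressor involved in the generation and migration of neural crest cells. An EMCV IRES follows the insert and allows translation of a second reading frame from the same transcript: EGFP preceded by three copies of the SV40 nuclear localization signal. Cells expressing V5-Snail2 are therefore marked by nuclear green fluorescence. The transcript ends at a rabbit β-globin polyadenylation signal.

The associated publication concerns Sox9 phosphorylation and neural crest delamination downstream of BMP and canonical Wnt signalling, which points to use in Snail2 misexpression experiments with tracking of transfected cells. The sequenced record is slightly longer (7,139 nt) than the catalogued total size of 7,091 bp.
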