Addgene plasmid #44282: pCIG-V5-Snail2-IRES-nls-GFP
Depositing lab: Martin Cheung. Depositing organization: University of Hong Kong. Publication: Phosphorylation of Sox9 is required for neural crest delamination and is regulated downstream of BMP and canonical Wnt signaling. Liu JA, Wu MH, Yan CH, Chau BK, So H, Ng A, Chan A, Cheah KS, Briscoe J, Cheung M. Proc Natl Acad Sci U S A. 2013 Feb 19;110(8):2882-7. doi: 10.1073/pnas.1211747110. Epub 2013 Feb 4. PubMed 23382206.
Backbone
  Vector backbone: pCIG
  Backbone manufacturer: Sean Megason and Andrew McMahon
  Backbone size w/o insert (bp): 6240
  Total vector size (bp): 7091
  Vector type: Mammalian Expression
Growth in bacteria
  Bacterial resistance: Ampicillin, 100 μg/mL
  Growth temperature: 37°C
  Growth strain: DH5alpha
  Copy number: High Copy
Gene/Insert
  Gene/Insert name: V5-Snail2
  Species: G. gallus (chicken)
  Insert size (bp): 851
  GenBank ID: X77572.1
  Entrez Gene: SNAI2
  Promoter: CMV-IE-enhancer and chicken beta-actin promoter
  Tag / fusion protein: V5 (N terminal on insert)
  Cloning method: Restriction Enzyme; 5′ cloning site Xho1 (not destroyed); 3′ cloning site Cla1 (not destroyed)
  Sequencing primers: 5′ tacagctcctgggcaacgtg; 3′ gcttcggccagtaacgttag
Terms and licenses: Academic/Nonprofit Terms; Industry Terms: Not Available to Industry
How to cite: pCIG-V5-Snail2-IRES-nls-GFP was a gift from Martin Cheung (Addgene plasmid # 44282 ; http://n2t.net/addgene:44282 ; RRID:Addgene_44282)
