>Addgene plasmid #44282 | pCIG-V5-Snail2-IRES-nls-GFP | depositor partial sequence | sequence record 60298 | V5-Snail2
CTCGAGGCCATGGGTAAGCCTATCCCTAACCCTCTCCTCGGTCTCGATTCTACGATGCCACGCTCCTTCC
TGGTCAAGAAACATTTCAATTCATCCAAGAAGCCAAACTACAGCGAACTGGACACTCATACAGTGATTAT
ATCCCCATACCTGTATGAAAGCTACCCAGTCCCTATCATACCGCAGCCAGAGATCCTGAGCTCTGTAGCT
TACAACCCCATTACTGTGTGGACTACAACCGGGCTGCTACCGTCTCCTCTACCCAATGACCTCTCTCCGC
TTTCTGGATACCCCTCATCTTTGGGAAGGGTCAGCCCACCTCCACCATCCGACACCTCCTCCAAAGATCA
CAGCGGTTCAGAAAGTCCCATTAGCGATGAAGAAGAGAGAATCCAGTCCAAGCTTTCAGACCCTCATGCC
ATCGAAGCTGAAAAGTTTCAGTGCGGTTTATGCAACAAGACCTATTCCACTTTCTCTGGGTTGGCCAAAC
ACAAGCAGCTGCACTGTGATGCCCAGTCTAGGAAATCGTTCAGCTGCAAGTACTGTGACAAGGAGTATGT
CAGCCTGGGAGCACTTAAGATGCACATCAGGACCCACACGCTACCTTGCGTCTGCAAGATCTGCGGCAAG
GCTTTCTCCAGACCCTGGCTACTTCAAGGGCACATCAGAACCCACACTGGAGAGAAACCGTTTTCCTGTC
CTCACTGCAACAGGGCTTTCGCAGACAGATCCAATCTGAGGGCTCATCTGCAGACCCACTCGGATGTGAA
CAAATACCAGTGCAAAAATTGCTCCAAAACTTTCTCCAGAATGTCTCTTCTGCACAAACATGAGGAATCT
GGCTGCTGCGTAGCACACTGA
