>Addgene plasmid #44282 | pCIG-V5-Snail2-IRES-nls-GFP | addgene partial sequence | sequence record 62460 | pCAGGS5 5'-ggttcggcttctggcgtgtgacc-3'
CCTTCTTCTTTTTCCTACAGCTCCTGGGCAACGTGCTGGTTATTGTGCTGTCTCATCATTTTGGCAAAGA
ATTGCTCGAGGCCATGGGTAAGCCTATCCCTAACCCTCTCCTCGGTCTCGATTCTACGATGCCACGCTCC
TTCCTGGTCAAGAAACATTTCAATTCATCCAAGAAGCCAAACTACAGCGAACTGGACACTCATACAGTGA
TTATATCCCCATACCTGTATGAAAGCTACCCAGTCCCTATCATACCGCAGCCAGAGATCCTGAGCTCTGT
AGCTTACAACCCCATTACTGTGTGGACTACAACCGGGCTGCTACCGTCTCCTCTACCCAATGACCTCTCT
CCGCTTTCTGGATACCCCTCATCTTTGGGAAGGGTCAGCCCACCTCCACCATCCGACACCTCCTCCAAAG
ATCACAGCGGTTCAGAAAGTCCCATTAGCGATGAAGAAGAGAGAATCCAGTCCAAGCTTTCAGACCCTCA
TGCCATCGAAGCTGAAAAGTTTCAGTGCGGTTTATGCAACAAGACCTATTCCACTTTCTCTGGGTTGGCC
AAACACAAGCAGCTGCACTGTGATGCCCAGTCTAGGAAATCGTTCAGCTGCAAGTACTGTGACAAGGAGT
ATGTCAGCCTGGGAGCACTTAAGATGCACATCAGGACCCACACGCTACCTTGCGTCTGCAAGATCTGCGG
CAAGGCTTTCTCCAGACCCTGGCTACTTCAAGGGCACATCAGAACCCACACTGGAGAGAAACCGTTTTCC
TGTCCTCACTGCAACAGGGCTTTCGCAGACAGATCCAATCTGAGGGCTCATCTGCAGACCCAC
