>Addgene plasmid #44282 | pCIG-V5-Snail2-IRES-nls-GFP | addgene partial sequence | sequence record 62462 | IRES-F 5'-TGGCTCTCCTCAAGCGTATT-3'
GATCTGATCTGGGGCCTCGGTACACATGCTTTACATGTGTTTAGTCGAGGTTAAAAAAACGTCTAGGCCC
CCCGAACCACGGGGACGTGGTTTTCCTTTGAAAAACACGATGATAATATGGCCACAACCATGGTGCACGT
GGATCCAAAAAAGAAGAGAAAGGTAGATCCAAAAAAGAAGAGAAAGGTAGATCCAAAAAAGAAGAGAAAG
GTACACGTGTCCATGGTGAGCAAGGGCGAGGAGCTGTTCACCGGGGTGGTGCCCATCCTGGTCGAGCTGG
ACGGCGACGTAAACGGCCACAAGTTCAGCGTGTCCGGCGAGGGCGAGGGCGATGCCACCTACGGCAAGCT
GACCCTGAAGTTCATCTGCACCACCGGCAAGCTGCCCGTGCCCTGGCCCACCCTCGTGACCACCCTGACC
TACGGCGTGCAGTGCTTCAGCCGCTACCCCGACCACATGAAGCAGCACGACTTCTTCAAGTCCGCCATGC
CCGAAGGCTACGTCCAGGAGCGCACCATCTTCTTCAAGGACGACGGCAACTACAAGACCCGCGCCGAGGT
GAAGTTCGAGGGCGACACCCTGGTGAACCGCATCGAGCTGAAGGGCATCGACTTCAAGGAGGACGGCAAC
ATCCTGGGGCACAAGCTGGAGTACAACTACAACAGCCACAACGTCTATATCATGGCCGACAAGCAGAAGA
ACGGCATCAAGGTGAACTTCAAGATCCGCCACAACATCGAGGACGGCAGCGTGCAGCTCGCC
